>Addgene plasmid #190648 | pCAGIG-Sema7A-ΔIG | addgene full sequence | sequence record 436894 | Addgene NGS Result
GTCGACATTGATTATTGACTAGTTATTAATAGTAATCAATTACGGGGTCATTAGTTCATAGCCCATATAT
GGAGTTCCGCGTTACATAACTTACGGTAAATGGCCCGCCTGGCTGACCGCCCAACGACCCCCGCCCATTG
ACGTCAATAATGACGTATGTTCCCATAGTAACGCCAATAGGGACTTTCCATTGACGTCAATGGGTGGAGT
ATTTACGGTAAACTGCCCACTTGGCAGTACATCAAGTGTATCATATGCCAAGTACGCCCCCTATTGACGT
CAATGACGGTAAATGGCCCGCCTGGCATTATGCCCAGTACATGACCTTATGGGACTTTCCTACTTGGCAG
TACATCTACGTATTAGTCATCGCTATTACCATGGTCGAGGTGAGCCCCACGTTCTGCTTCACTCTCCCCA
TCTCCCCCCCCTCCCCACCCCCAATTTTGTATTTATTTATTTTTTAATTATTTTGTGCAGCGATGGGGGC
GGGGGGGGGGGGGGGGCGCGCGCCGGGCGGGGCGGGGCGGGGCGGGGGGCGGGGCGGGGCGAGGCGGAGA
GGTGCGGCGGCAGCCAATCAGAGCGGCGCGCTCCGAAAGTTTCCTTTTATGGCGAGGCGGCGGCGGCGGC
GGCCCTATAAAAAGCGAAGCGCGCGGCGGGCGGGAGTCGCTGCGCGCTGCCTTCGCCCCGTGCCCCGCTC
CGCCGCCGCCTCGCGCCGCCCGCCCCGGCTCTGACTGACCGCGTTACTCCCACAGGTGAGCGGGCGGGAC
GGCCCTTCTCCTCCGGGCTGTAATTAGCGCTTGGTTTAATGACGGCTTGTTTCTTTTCTGTGGCTGCGTG
AAAGCCTTGAGGGGCTCCGGGAGGGCCCTTTGTGCGGGGGGAGCGGCTCGGGGGGTGCGTGCGTGTGTGT
GTGCGTGGGGAGCGCCGCGTGCGGCTCCGCGCTGCCCGGCGGCTGTGAGCGCTGCGGGCGCGGCGCGGGG
CTTTGTGCGCTCCGCAGTGTGCGCGAGGGGAGCGCGGCCGGGGGCGGTGCCCCGCGGTGCGGGGGGGGCT
GCGAGGGGAACAAAGGCTGCGTGCGGGGTGTGTGCGTGGGGGGGTGAGCAGGGGGTGTGGGCGCGTCGGT
CGGGCTGCAACCCCCCCTGCACCCCCCTCCCCGAGTTGCTGAGCACGGCCCGGCTTCGGGTGCGGGGCTC
CGTACGGGGCGTGGCGCGGGGCTCGCCGTGCCGGGCGGGGGGTGGCGGCAGGTGGGGGTGCCGGGCGGGG
CGGGGCCGCCTCGGGCCGGGGAGGGCTCGGGGGAGGGGCGCGGCGGCCCCCGGAGCGCCGGCGGCTGTCG
AGGCGCGGCGAGCCGCAGCCATTGCCTTTTATGGTAATCGTGCGAGAGGGCGCAGGGACTTCCTTTGTCC
CAAATCTGTGCGGAGCCGAAATCTGGGAGGCGCCGCCGCACCCCCTCTAGCGGGCGCGGGGCGAAGCGGT
GCGGCGCCGGCAGGAAGGAAATGGGCGGGGAGGGCCTTCGTGCGTCGCCGCGCCGCCGTCCCCTTCTCCC
TCTCCAGCCTCGGGGCTGTCCGCGGGGGGACGGCTGCCTTCGGGGGGGACGGGGCAGGGCGGGGTTCGGC
TTCTGGCGTGTGACCGGCGGCTCTAGAGCCTCTGCTAACCATGTTCATGCCTTCTTCTTTTTCCTACAGC
TCCTGGGCAACGTGCTGGTTATTGTGCTGTCTCATCATTTTGGCAAAGAATTCTGCGGGATGACGCCTCC
TCCTCCCGGACGTGCCGCCCCCAGCGCACCGCGCGCCCGCGTCCTCAGCCTGCCGGCTCGGTTCGGGCTC
CCGCTGCGGCTGCGGCTTCTGCTGGTGTTCTGGGTGGCCGCCGCCTCCGCCCAAGGCCACTCGAGGAGCG
GACCCCGCATCTCCGCCGTCTGGAAAGGGCAGGACCATGTGGACTTTAGCCAGCCTGAGCCACACACCGT
GCTTTTCCATGAGCCGGGCAGCTTCTCTGTCTGGGTGGGTGGACGTGGCAAGGTCTACCACTTCAACTTC
CCCGAGGGCAAGAATGCCTCTGTGCGCACGGTGAACATCGGCTCCACAAAGGGGTCCTGTCAGGACAAAC
AGGACTGTGGGAATTACATCACTCTTCTAGAAAGGCGGGGTAATGGGCTGCTGGTCTGTGGCACCAATGC
CCGGAAGCCCAGCTGCTGGAACTTGGTGAATGACAGTGTGGTGATGTCACTTGGTGAGATGAAAGGCTAT
GCCCCCTTCAGCCCGGATGAGAACTCCCTGGTTCTGTTTGAAGGAGATGAAGTGTACTCTACCATCCGGA
AGCAGGAATACAACGGGAAGATCCCTCGGTTTCGACGCATTCGGGGCGAGAGTGAACTGTACACAAGTGA
TACAGTCATGCAGAACCCACAGTTCATCAAGGCCACCATTGTGCACCAAGACCAAGCCTATGATGATAAG
ATCTACTACTTCTTCCGAGAAGACAACCCTGACAAGAACCCCGAGGCTCCTCTCAATGTGTCCCGAGTAG
CCCAGTTGTGCAGGGGGGACCAGGGTGGTGAGAGTTCGTTGTCTGTCTCCAAGTGGAACACCTTCCTGAA
AGCCATGTTGGTCTGCAGCGATGCAGCCACCAACAGGAACTTCAATCGGCTGCAAGATGTCTTCCTGCTC
CCTGACCCCAGTGGCCAGTGGAGAGATACCAGGGTCTATGGCGTTTTCTCCAACCCCTGGAACTACTCAG
CTGTCTGCGTGTATTCGCTTGGTGACATTGACAGAGTCTTCCGTACCTCATCGCTCAAAGGCTACCACAT
GGGCCTTCCCAACCCTCGACCTGGCATGTGCCTCCCAAAAAAGCAGCCCATACCCACAGAAACCTTCCAG
GTAGCTGATAGTCACCCAGAGGTGGCTCAGAGGGTGGAACCTATGGGGCCACTGAAGACACCATTGTTCC
ATTCTAAGTACCATTACCAGAAAGTGGTCGTTCACCGCATGCAAGCCAGCAATGGAGAGACCTTCCATGT
GCTTTATCTAACCACAGACAGGGGCACCATTCACAAGGTGGTGGAATCAGGGGACCAGGACCATAGCTTT
GTCTTCAATATCATGGAGATCCAGCCCTTTCACCGTGCAGCGGCCATCCAGGCTATATCATTGGATGCTG
ACCGGCGGAAGCTCTATGTGACCTCCCAGTGGGAAGTGAGCCAGGTACCCCTGGACATGTGTGAGGTCTA
CAGCGGGGGCTGCCATGGCTGCCTCATGTCCCGAGACCCCTACTGTGGCTGGGACCAGGACCGCTGCGTG
TCTATCTACAGCTCCCAACGATCAGTGCTGCAGTCCATTAATCCAGCGGAGCCACACAGAGAGTGTCCCA
ACCTGCCAGAGGACAGAGCACTGGCCGAACAACTAATGGGCCATGCCCGGGCCCTGGCCGCCTCCTTCTG
GCTGGGGGTCCTGCCCACACTCATACTTGGTCTGCTGGTTCACTAGGCGGCCGCTACGTAAATTCCGCCC
CCCCCCCCCCTCTCCCTCCCCCCCCCCTAACGTTACTGGCCGAAGCCGCTTGGAATAAGGCCGGTGTGCG
TTTGTCTATATGTTATTTTCCACCATATTGCCGTCTTTTGGCAATGTGAGGGCCCGGAAACCTGGCCCTG
TCTTCTTGACGAGCATTCCTAGGGGTCTTTCCCCTCTCGCCAAAGGAATGCAAGGTCTGTTGAATGTCGT
GAAGGAAGCAGTTCCTCTGGAAGCTTCTTGAAGACAAACAACGTCTGTAGCGACCCTTTGCAGGCAGCGG
AACCCCCCACCTGGCGACAGGTGCCTCTGCGGCCAAAAGCCACGTGTATAAGATACACCTGCAAAGGCGG
CACAACCCCAGTGCCACGTTGTGAGTTGGATAGTTGTGGAAAGAGTCAAATGGCTCTCCTCAAGCGTATT
CAACAAGGGGCTGAAGGATGCCCAGAAGGTACCCCATTGTATGGGATCTGATCTGGGGCCTCGGTGCACA
TGCTTTACATGTGTTTAGTCGAGGTTAAAAAAACGTCTAGGCCCCCCGAACCACGGGGACGTGGTTTTCC
TTTGAAAAACACGATGATAATATGGCCACAACCATGGTGAGCAAGGGCGAGGAGCTGTTCACCGGGGTGG
TGCCCATCCTGGTCGAGCTGGACGGCGACGTAAACGGCCACAAGTTCAGCGTGTCCGGCGAGGGCGAGGG
CGATGCCACCTACGGCAAGCTGACCCTGAAGTTCATCTGCACCACCGGCAAGCTGCCCGTGCCCTGGCCC
ACCCTCGTGACCACCCTGACCTACGGCGTGCAGTGCTTCAGCCGCTACCCCGACCACATGAAGCAGCACG
ACTTCTTCAAGTCCGCCATGCCCGAAGGCTACGTCCAGGAGCGCACCATCTTCTTCAAGGACGACGGCAA
CTACAAGACCCGCGCCGAGGTGAAGTTCGAGGGCGACACCCTGGTGAACCGCATCGAGCTGAAGGGCATC
GACTTCAAGGAGGACGGCAACATCCTGGGGCACAAGCTGGAGTACAACTACAACAGCCACAACGTCTATA
TCATGGCCGACAAGCAGAAGAACGGCATCAAGGTGAACTTCAAGATCCGCCACAACATCGAGGACGGCAG
CGTGCAGCTCGCCGACCACTACCAGCAGAACACCCCCATCGGCGACGGCCCCGTGCTGCTGCCCGACAAC
CACTACCTGAGCACCCAGTCCGCCCTGAGCAAAGACCCCAACGAGAAGCGCGATCACATGGTCCTGCTGG
AGTTCGTGACCGCCGCCGGGATCACTCTCGGCATGGACGAGCTGTACAAGTAAAGCGGCCGGCCGCCAGC
ACAGTGGTCGATCGACCAATGCCCTGGCTCACAAATACCACTGAGATCTTTTTCCCTCTGCCAAAAATTA
TGGGGACATCATGAAGCCCCTTGAGCATCTGACTTCTGGCTAATAAAGGAAATTTATTTTCATTGCAATA
GTGTGTTGGAATTTTTTGTGTCTCTCACTCGGAAGGACATATGGGAGGGCAAATCATTTAAAACATCAGA
ATGAGTATTTGGTTTAGAGTTTGGCAACATATGCCCATATGCTGGCTGCCATGAACAAAGGTTGGCTATA
AAGAGGTCATCAGTATATGAAACAGCCCCCTGCTGTCCATTCCTTATTCCATAGAAAAGCCTTGACTTGA
GGTTAGATTTTTTTTATATTTTGTTTTGTGTTATTTTTTTCTTTAACATCCCTAAAATTTTCCTTACATG
TTTTACTAGCCAGATTTTTCCTCCTCTCCTGACTACTCCCAGTCATAGCTGTCCCTCTTCTCTTATGGAG
ATCCCTCGACCTGCAGCCCAAGCTTGGCGTAATCATGGTCATAGCTGTTTCCTGTGTGAAATTGTTATCC
GCTCACAATTCCACACAACATACGAGCCGGAAGCATAAAGTGTAAAGCCTGGGGTGCCTAATGAGTGAGC
TAACTCACATTAATTGCGTTGCGCTCACTGCCCGCTTTCCAGTCGGGAAACCTGTCGTGCCAGCGGATCC
GCATCTCAATTAGTCAGCAACCATAGTCCCGCCCCTAACTCCGCCCATCCCGCCCCTAACTCCGCCCAGT
TCCGCCCATTCTCCGCCCCATGGCTGACTAATTTTTTTTATTTATGCAGAGGCCGAGGCCGCCTCGGCCT
CTGAGCTATTCCAGAAGTAGTGAGGAGGCTTTTTTGGAGGCCTAGGCTTTTGCAAAAAGCTAACTTGTTT
ATTGCAGCTTATAATGGTTACAAATAAAGCAATAGCATCACAAATTTCACAAATAAAGCATTTTTTTCAC
TGCATTCTAGTTGTGGTTTGTCCAAACTCATCAATGTATCTTATCATGTCTGGATCCGCTGCATTAATGA
ATCGGCCAACGCGCGGGGAGAGGCGGTTTGCGTATTGGGCGCTCTTCCGCTTCCTCGCTCACTGACTCGC
TGCGCTCGGTCGTTCGGCTGCGGCGAGCGGTATCAGCTCACTCAAAGGCGGTAATACGGTTATCCACAGA
ATCAGGGGATAACGCAGGAAAGAACATGTGAGCAAAAGGCCAGCAAAAGGCCAGGAACCGTAAAAAGGCC
GCGTTGCTGGCGTTTTTCCATAGGCTCCGCCCCCCTGACGAGCATCACAAAAATCGACGCTCAAGTCAGA
GGTGGCGAAACCCGACAGGACTATAAAGATACCAGGCGTTTCCCCCTGGAAGCTCCCTCGTGCGCTCTCC
TGTTCCGACCCTGCCGCTTACCGGATACCTGTCCGCCTTTCTCCCTTCGGGAAGCGTGGCGCTTTCTCAT
AGCTCACGCTGTAGGTATCTCAGTTCGGTGTAGGTCGTTCGCTCCAAGCTGGGCTGTGTGCACGAACCCC
CCGTTCAGCCCGACCGCTGCGCCTTATCCGGTAACTATCGTCTTGAGTCCAACCCGGTAAGACACGACTT
ATCGCCACTGGCAGCAGCCACTGGTAACAGGATTAGCAGAGCGAGGTATGTAGGCGGTGCTACAGAGTTC
TTGAAGTGGTGGCCTAACTACGGCTACACTAGAAGAACAGTATTTGGTATCTGCGCTCTGCTGAAGCCAG
TTACCTTCGGAAAAAGAGTTGGTAGCTCTTGATCCGGCAAACAAACCACCGCTGGTAGCGGTGGTTTTTT
TGTTTGCAAGCAGCAGATTACGCGCAGAAAAAAAGGATCTCAAGAAGATCCTTTGATCTTTTCTACGGGG
TCTGACGCTCAGTGGAACGAAAACTCACGTTAAGGGATTTTGGTCATGAGATTATCAAAAAGGATCTTCA
CCTAGATCCTTTTAAATTAAAAATGAAGTTTTAAATCAATCTAAAGTATATATGAGTAAACTTGGTCTGA
CAGTTACCAATGCTTAATCAGTGAGGCACCTATCTCAGCGATCTGTCTATTTCGTTCATCCATAGTTGCC
TGACTCCCCGTCGTGTAGATAACTACGATACGGGAGGGCTTACCATCTGGCCCCAGTGCTGCAATGATAC
CGCGAGACCCACGCTCACCGGCTCCAGATTTATCAGCAATAAACCAGCCAGCCGGAAGGGCCGAGCGCAG
AAGTGGTCCTGCAACTTTATCCGCCTCCATCCAGTCTATTAATTGTTGCCGGGAAGCTAGAGTAAGTAGT
TCGCCAGTTAATAGTTTGCGCAACGTTGTTGCCATTGCTACAGGCATCGTGGTGTCACGCTCGTCGTTTG
GTATGGCTTCATTCAGCTCCGGTTCCCAACGATCAAGGCGAGTTACATGATCCCCCATGTTGTGCAAAAA
AGCGGTTAGCTCCTTCGGTCCTCCGATCGTTGTCAGAAGTAAGTTGGCCGCAGTGTTATCACTCATGGTT
ATGGCAGCACTGCATAATTCTCTTACTGTCATGCCATCCGTAAGATGCTTTTCTGTGACTGGTGAGTACT
CAACCAAGTCATTCTGAGAATAGTGTATGCGGCGACCGAGTTGCTCTTGCCCGGCGTCAATACGGGATAA
TACCGCGCCACATAGCAGAACTTTAAAAGTGCTCATCATTGGAAAACGTTCTTCGGGGCGAAAACTCTCA
AGGATCTTACCGCTGTTGAGATCCAGTTCGATGTAACCCACTCGTGCACCCAACTGATCTTCAGCATCTT
TTACTTTCACCAGCGTTTCTGGGTGAGCAAAAACAGGAAGGCAAAATGCCGCAAAAAAGGGAATAAGGGC
GACACGGAAATGTTGAATACTCATACTCTTCCTTTTTCAATATTATTGAAGCATTTATCAGGGTTATTGT
CTCATGAGCGGATACATATTTGAATGTATTTAGAAAAATAAACAAATAGGGGTTCCGCGCACATTTCCCC
GAAAAGTGCCACCTGG
Features (pLannotate 1.2.2; 19 found; start..end, strand, type, name):
      4..383     +  enhancer       CMV enhancer: human cytomegalovirus immediate early enhancer
    385..662     +  promoter       chicken β-actin promoter: No description available
    663..1679    +  intron         chimeric intron: chimera between introns from chicken β-actin and rabbit β-globin
   1677..1748    +  CDS            HBB (fragment): HBB_LEPEU - Experimental evidence at protein level: Swiss-Prot protein existence level 1. Involved in oxygen transport from the lung to the various peripheral tissues. From Lepus europaeus (European hare).
   1740..3473    +  CDS            Sema7a (fragment): SEM7A_MOUSE - Also known as Cd108, Semal, Semk1. Experimental evidence at protein level: Swiss-Prot protein existence level 1. Plays an important role in integrin-mediated signaling and functions both in regulating cell migration and immune responses. Promotes formation of focal adhesion complexes, activation of the protein kinase PTK2/FAK1 and subsequent phosphorylation of MAPK1 and MAPK3. Promotes production of proinflammatory cytokines by monocytes and macrophages. Plays an important role in modulating inflammation and T-cell-mediated immune responses. Promotes axon growth in the embryonic
   3618..4080    +  misc_feature   IRES: internal ribosome entry site (IRES) of the encephalomyocarditis virus (EMCV)
   4094..4813    +  CDS            EGFP: the original enhanced GFP (Yang et al., 1996) mammalian codon-optimized
   4942..4997    +  polyA_signal   β-globin poly(A) signal: rabbit β-globin polyadenylation signal (Gil and Proudfoot, 1987)
   5382..5398    -  protein_bind   lac operator: The lac repressor binds to the lac operator to inhibit transcription in E. coli. This inhibition can be relieved by adding lactose or isopropyl-β-D-thiogalactopyranoside (IPTG). lac repressor encoded by lacI
   5406..5436    -  promoter       lac promoter: promoter for the E. coli lac operon
   5451..5472    -  protein_bind   CAP binding site: CAP binding activates transcription in the presence of cAMP. E. coli catabolite activator protein
   5485..5524    -  CDS            lacI (fragment): lac repressor; lacI; The lac repressor binds to the lac operator to inhibit transcription in E. coli. This inhibition can be relieved by adding lactose or isopropyl-β-D-thiogalactopyranoside (IPTG).
   5531..5553    +  promoter       SV40 promoter (fragment): SV40 enhancer and early promoter
   5577..5712    +  rep_origin     SV40 ori: SV40 origin of replication
   5732..5866    +  polyA_signal   SV40 poly(A) signal: SV40 polyadenylation signal
   5868..5922    -  CDS            lacI (fragment): lac repressor; lacI; The lac repressor binds to the lac operator to inhibit transcription in E. coli. This inhibition can be relieved by adding lactose or isopropyl-β-D-thiogalactopyranoside (IPTG).
   6105..6693    -  rep_origin     ori: high-copy-number ColE1/pMB1/pBR322/pUC origin of replication
   6864..7724    -  CDS            AmpR: β-lactamase; bla; confers resistance to ampicillin, carbenicillin, and related antibiotics
   7725..7829    -  promoter       AmpR promoter: bla
