[The description below was written by a language model from this plasmid's Addgene catalogue record and pLannotate feature annotations shown in this document.]
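Description:
pCAGIG-Sema7A-ΔIG is a mammalian expression plasmid of about 7.9 kb, built on the pCAGIG backbone, that expresses a mouse Semaphorin 7A (Sema7a) variant lacking its immunoglobulin-like (IG) domain. It is propagated in E. coli as a high-copy plasmid through a ColE1/pUC-type origin and selected with ampicillin via the β-lactamase gene and its native promoter. The backbone also carries remnants of the lac promoter/operator region, short lacI fragments, and an SV40 origin with an adjacent SV40 poly(A) signal. The SV40 origin can support episomal replication in cells that express large T antigen.

The expression cassette is driven by the composite CAG promoter, made up of the CMV immediate-early enhancer, the chicken β-actin promoter and a chimeric β-actin/β-globin intron, which gives strong, broadly active transcription in mammalian cells. The small HBB fragment annotated at the intron boundary most likely reflects the rabbit β-globin sequence that forms part of this promoter. The Sema7a coding sequence, annotated as a fragment in keeping with the domain deletion, was inserted between EcoRI and NotI sites that both remain intact. It is followed by an EMCV IRES and EGFP, and the cassette ends in a rabbit β-globin polyadenylation signal. Both proteins are therefore translated from a single bicistronic transcript, with EGFP made as a separate, unfused protein that marks transfected cells without tagging the semaphorin.

No epitope tag is recorded. The associated study concerns semaphorin heterodimerization in cis, membrane targeting and neocortical wiring, so this deletion mutant presumably serves to test what the IG domain contributes to those processes, although the record does not describe specific experiments.
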