Addgene plasmid #190648: pCAGIG-Sema7A-ΔIG
Purpose: Expresses Mouse Sema7A with IG Domain Deleted
Depositing lab: Andrew Newman & Victor Tarabykin. Depositing organization: Charite Universitaetsmedizin Berlin. Publication: Semaphorin heterodimerization in cis regulates membrane targeting and neocortical wiring. Bessa P, Newman AG, Yan K, Schaub T, Dannenberg R, Lajko D, Eilenberger J, Brunet T, Textoris-Taube K, Kemmler E, Deng P, Banerjee P, Ravindran E, Preissner R, Rosario M, Tarabykin V. Nat Commun. 2024 Aug 16;15(1):7059. doi: 10.1038/s41467-024-51009-1. PubMed 39152101.
Backbone
  Vector backbone: pCAGIG
  Vector type: Mammalian Expression
Growth in bacteria
  Bacterial resistance: Ampicillin, 100 μg/mL
  Growth temperature: 37°C
  Growth strain: DH5alpha
  Copy number: High Copy
Gene/Insert
  Gene/Insert name: Sema7A
  Species: M. musculus (mouse)
  Mutation: IG Domain Deleted
  Entrez Gene: Sema7a (a.k.a. 2900057C09Rik, CDw108, H-Sema K1, H-Sema-L, M-Sema-L, Semal, sema K1, sema L)
  Cloning method: Restriction Enzyme; 5′ cloning site EcoRI (not destroyed); 3′ cloning site NotI (not destroyed)
  Sequencing primers: 5′ CAG-FW
Terms and licenses: Academic/Nonprofit Terms; Industry Terms: Not Available to Industry
How to cite: pCAGIG-Sema7A-ΔIG was a gift from Andrew Newman & Victor Tarabykin (Addgene plasmid # 190648 ; http://n2t.net/addgene:190648 ; RRID:Addgene_190648)
